>Addgene plasmid #161820 | A1-20B1 (P001) | addgene full sequence | sequence record 321701 | Addgene NGS Result
TAATACGACTCACTATAGGGCGAATTGAAGGAAGGCCGTCAAGGCCGCATGGAGCATGCGACGTCGGGCC
CAATTCGCCCGCTTGTCGTTGACGTGACGTATGATTCTCTAAGAGGAGGGCAGCAAACGGGAAGAGTCTT
CCTTTACGAAGAGGAGGGCAGCAAACGGGAAGAGTCTTCCTTTACGAAGAGGAGGGCAGCAAACGGGAAG
AGTCTTCCTTTACGAAGAGGAGGGCAGCAAACGGGAAGAGTCTTCCTTTACGAAGAGGAGGGCAGCAAAC
GGGAAGAGTCTTCCTTTACGAAGAGGAGGGCAGCAAACGGGAAGAGTCTTCCTTTACGAAGAGGAGGGCA
GCAAACGGGAAGAGTCTTCCTTTACGAAGAGGAGGGCAGCAAACGGGAAGAGTCTTCCTTTACGAAGAGG
AGGGCAGCAAACGGGAAGAGTCTTCCTTTACGAAGAGGAGGGCAGCAAACGGGAAGAGTCTTCCTTTACG
AAGAGGAGGGCAGCAAACGGGAAGAGTCTTCCTTTACGAAGAGGAGGGCAGCAAACGGGAAGAGTCTTCC
TTTACGAAGAGGAGGGCAGCAAACGGGAAGAGTCTTCCTTTACGAAGAGGAGGGCAGCAAACGGGAAGAG
TCTTCCTTTACGAAGAGGAGGGCAGCAAACGGGAAGAGTCTTCCTTTACGAAGAGGAGGGCAGCAAACGG
GAAGAGTCTTCCTTTACGAAGAGGAGGGCAGCAAACGGGAAGAGTCTTCCTTTACGAAGAGGAGGGCAGC
AAACGGGAAGAGTCTTCCTTTACGAAGAGGAGGGCAGCAAACGGGAAGAGTCTTCCTTTACGAAGAGGAG
GGCAGCAAACGGGAAGAGTCTTCCTTTACGTATAGTGAGTCGTATTACAATTCACTGGCCCTGGGCCTCA
TGGGCCTTCCTTTCACTGCCCGCTTTCCAGTCGGGAAACCTGTCGTGCCAGCTGCATTAACATGGTCATA
GCTGTTTCCTTGCGTATTGGGCGCTCTCCGCTTCCTCGCTCACTGACTCGCTGCGCTCGGTCGTTCGGGT
AAAGCCTGGGGTGCCTAATGAGCAAAAGGCCAGCAAAAGGCCAGGAACCGTAAAAAGGCCGCGTTGCTGG
CGTTTTTCCATAGGCTCCGCCCCCCTGACGAGCATCACAAAAATCGACGCTCAAGTCAGAGGTGGCGAAA
CCCGACAGGACTATAAAGATACCAGGCGTTTCCCCCTGGAAGCTCCCTCGTGCGCTCTCCTGTTCCGACC
CTGCCGCTTACCGGATACCTGTCCGCCTTTCTCCCTTCGGGAAGCGTGGCGCTTTCTCATAGCTCACGCT
GTAGGTATCTCAGTTCGGTGTAGGTCGTTCGCTCCAAGCTGGGCTGTGTGCACGAACCCCCCGTTCAGCC
CGACCGCTGCGCCTTATCCGGTAACTATCGTCTTGAGTCCAACCCGGTAAGACACGACTTATCGCCACTG
GCAGCAGCCACTGGTAACAGGATTAGCAGAGCGAGGTATGTAGGCGGTGCTACAGAGTTCTTGAAGTGGT
GGCCTAACTACGGCTACACTAGAAGAACAGTATTTGGTATCTGCGCTCTGCTGAAGCCAGTTACCTTCGG
AAAAAGAGTTGGTAGCTCTTGATCCGGCAAACAAACCACCGCTGGTAGCGGTGGTTTTTTTGTTTGCAAG
CAGCAGATTACGCGCAGAAAAAAAGGATCTCAAGAAGATCCTTTGATCTTTTCTACGGGGTCTGACGCTC
AGTGGAACGAAAACTCACGTTAAGGGATTTTGGTCATGAGATTATCAAAAAGGATCTTCACCTAGATCCT
TTTAAATTAAAAATGAAGTTTTAAATCAATCTAAAGTATATATGAGTAAACTTGGTCTGACAGTTATTAG
AAAAATTCATCCAGCAGACGATAAAACGCAATACGCTGGCTATCCGGTGCCGCAATGCCATACAGCACCA
GAAAACGATCCGCCCATTCGCCGCCCAGTTCTTCCGCAATATCACGGGTGGCCAGCGCAATATCCTGATA
ACGATCCGCCACGCCCAGACGGCCGCAATCAATAAAGCCGCTAAAACGGCCATTTTCCACCATAATGTTC
GGCAGGCACGCATCACCATGGGTCACCACCAGATCTTCGCCATCCGGCATGCTCGCTTTCAGACGCGCAA
ACAGCTCTGCCGGTGCCAGGCCCTGATGTTCTTCATCCAGATCATCCTGATCCACCAGGCCCGCTTCCAT
ACGGGTACGCGCACGTTCAATACGATGTTTCGCCTGATGATCAAACGGACAGGTCGCCGGGTCCAGGGTA
TGCAGACGACGCATGGCATCCGCCATAATGCTCACTTTTTCTGCCGGCGCCAGATGGCTAGACAGCAGAT
CCTGACCCGGCACTTCGCCCAGCAGCAGCCAATCACGGCCCGCTTCGGTCACCACATCCAGCACCGCCGC
ACACGGAACACCGGTGGTGGCCAGCCAGCTCAGACGCGCCGCTTCATCCTGCAGCTCGTTCAGCGCACCG
CTCAGATCGGTTTTCACAAACAGCACCGGACGACCCTGCGCGCTCAGACGAAACACCGCCGCATCAGAGC
AGCCAATGGTCTGCTGCGCCCAATCATAGCCAAACAGACGTTCCACCCACGCTGCCGGGCTACCCGCATG
CAGGCCATCCTGTTCAATCATACTCTTCCTTTTTCAATATTATTGAAGCATTTATCAGGGTTATTGTCTC
ATGAGCGGATACATATTTGAATGTATTTAGAAAAATAAACAAATAGGGGTTCCGCGCACATTTCCCCGAA
AAGTGCCACCTAAATTGTAAGCGTTAATATTTTGTTAAAATTCGCGTTAAATTTTTGTTAAATCAGCTCA
TTTTTTAACCAATAGGCCGAAATCGGCAAAATCCCTTATAAATCAAAAGAATAGACCGAGATAGGGTTGA
GTGGCCGCTACAGGGCGCTCCCATTCGCCATTCAGGCTGCGCAACTGTTGGGAAGGGCGTTTCGGTGCGG
GCCTCTTCGCTATTACGCCAGCTGGCGAAAGGGGGATGTGCTGCAAGGCGATTAAGTTGGGTAACGCCAG
GGTTTTCCCAGTCACGACGTTGTAAAACGACGGCCAGTGAGCGCGACG
Features (pLannotate 1.2.2; 9 found; start..end, strand, type, name):
      1..19      +  promoter       T7 promoter: promoter for bacteriophage T7 RNA polymerase
    871..887     -  promoter       T7 promoter (fragment): promoter for bacteriophage T7 RNA polymerase
    923..970     -  CDS            lacI (fragment): lac repressor; lacI; The lac repressor binds to the lac operator to inhibit transcription in E. coli. This inhibition can be relieved by adding lactose or isopropyl-β-D-thiogalactopyranoside (IPTG).
   1007..1047    -  rep_origin     RSF ori (fragment): Plasmids containing the RSF 1030 origin of replication can be propagated in E. coli cells that contain additional plasmids with compatible origins.
   1125..1713    -  rep_origin     ori: high-copy-number ColE1/pMB1/pBR322/pUC origin of replication
   1887..2681    -  CDS            NeoR/KanR: aminoglycoside phosphotransferase confers resistance to neomycin, kanamycin, and G418 (Geneticin®)
   2682..2786    -  promoter       AmpR promoter: bla
   2812..2943    -  rep_origin     M13 ori (fragment): M13 bacteriophage origin of replication; arrow indicates direction of (+) strand synthesis
   2964..3120    -  CDS            lacZα (fragment): LacZα fragment of β-galactosidase; lacZ fragment
