[The description below was written by a language model from this plasmid's Addgene catalogue record and pLannotate feature annotations shown in this document.]
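Description:
A1-20B1 (P001) is a small (3,128 bp) bacterial cloning plasmid built on the pMK backbone, a commercial gene-synthesis carrier vector, and classed in the record as a synthetic biology construct. It is propagated in E. coli from a high-copy ColE1/pUC-type origin and selected with kanamycin through an aminoglycoside phosphotransferase (NeoR/KanR) gene that the annotation places downstream of the AmpR (bla) promoter. The remaining backbone annotations are short fragments (pieces of lacZα, an M13 origin, lacI and an RSF origin) that appear to be vestigial backbone sequence or partial sequence matches rather than functional units.

The payload is a roughly 790 bp fully synthetic insert, A1-20B1, described as the preamplifier sequence for Yn-situ, an in situ RNA detection method. The feature table does not annotate the insert itself, but an unannotated stretch of about the right length lies between a complete T7 promoter at the start of the sequence and an oppositely oriented partial T7 promoter fragment around position 870, which is presumably where it sits. The record does not state whether the T7 promoter is used to transcribe the insert or how the preamplifier molecule is produced from the plasmid, and it does not describe the internal organisation of the sequence; the cloning method is also listed as unknown. The depositor notes that the insert may be prone to recombination, which matches the choice of a recombination-reducing host strain for propagation. The plasmid serves mainly as a source and storage template for the Yn-situ preamplifier sequence used in signal-amplified RNA in situ hybridisation.
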