Addgene plasmid #161820: A1-20B1 (P001)
Purpose: This plasmid carries Yn situ preamplifier A1-20B1 sequence.
Depositing lab: C. Ron Yu. Depositing organization: Stowers Institute for Medical Research. Publication: Robust and sensitive in situ RNA detection using Yn-situ. Wu Y, Xu W, Ma L, Yu Z, Wang Y, Yu CR. Cell Rep Methods. 2022 Apr 18;2(4):100201. doi: 10.1016/j.crmeth.2022.100201. eCollection 2022 Apr 25. PubMed 35497500.
Backbone
  Vector backbone: pMK
  Backbone manufacturer: ThermoFisherScientific
  Total vector size (bp): 3128
  Vector type: Synthetic Biology
Growth in bacteria
  Bacterial resistance: Kanamycin, 50 μg/mL
  Growth temperature: 37°C
  Growth strain: NEB Stable
  Copy number: High Copy
Gene/Insert
  Gene/Insert name: A1-20B1
  Species: Synthetic
  Insert size (bp): 790
  Cloning method: Unknown
  Sequencing primers: 5′ M13 forward
Terms and licenses: Academic/Nonprofit Terms; Industry Terms: Not Available to Industry
Depositor comments: Insert may be prone to recombination. Please screen multiple colonies to ensure that full plasmid is isolated. Please visit https://www.biorxiv.org/content/10.1101/2021.10.20.465061v2 for bioRxiv preprint.
How to cite: A1-20B1 (P001) was a gift from C. Ron Yu (Addgene plasmid # 161820 ; http://n2t.net/addgene:161820 ; RRID:Addgene_161820)
